>Addgene plasmid #109541 | pME-myristo | depositor full sequence | sequence record 206478 | Full Sequence
CTTTCCTGCGTTATCCCCTGATTCTGTGGATAACCGTATTACCGCCTTTGAGTGAGCTGATACCGCTCGC
CGCAGCCGAACGACCGAGCGCAGCGAGTCAGTGAGCGAGGAAGCGGAAGAGCGCCCAATACGCAAACCGC
CTCTCCCCGCGCGTTGGCCGATTCATTAATGCAGCTGGCACGACAGGTTTCCCGACTGGAAAGCGGGCAG
TGAGCGCAACGCAATTAATACGCGTACCGCTAGCCAGGAAGAGTTTGTAGAAACGCAAAAAGGCCATCCG
TCAGGATGGCCTTCTGCTTAGTTTGATGCCTGGCAGTTTATGGCGGGCGTCCTGCCCGCCACCCTCCGGG
CCGTTGCTTCACAACGTTCAAATCCGCTCCCGGCGGATTTGTCCTACTCAGGAGAGCGTTCACCGACAAA
CAACAGATAAAACGAAAGGCCCAGTCTTCCGACTGAGCCTTTCGTTTTATTTGATGCCTGGCAGTTCCCT
ACTCTCGCGTTAACGCTAGCATGGATGTTTTCCCAGTCACGACGTTGTAAAACGACGGCCAGTCTTAAGC
TCGGGCCCCAAATAATGATTTTATTTTGACTGATAGTGACCTGTTCGTTGCAACACATTGATGAGCAATG
CTTTTTTATAATGCCAACTTTGTACAAAAAAGCAGGCTGCCGCCACCATGGGCCTGACCATCAGCAGCCT
GTTCGGCGGAAGCGGTGGCAGCGGAGGGTACCCAGCTTTCTTGTACAAAGTTGGCATTATAAGAAAGCAT
TGCTTATCAATTTGTTGCAACGAACAGGTCACTATCAGTCAAAATAAAATCATTATTTGCCATCCAGCTG
ATATCCCCTATAGTGAGTCGTATTACATGGTCATAGCTGTTTCCTGGCAGCTCTGGCCCGTGTCTCAAAA
TCTCTGATGTTACATTGCACAAGATAAAATAATATCATCATGAACAATAAAACTGTCTGCTTACATAAAC
AGTAATACAAGGGGTGTTATGAGCCATATTCAACGGGAAACGTCGAGGCCGCGATTAAATTCCAACATGG
ATGCTGATTTATATGGGTATAAATGGGCTCGCGATAATGTCGGGCAATCAGGTGCGACAATCTATCGCTT
GTATGGGAAGCCCGATGCGCCAGAGTTGTTTCTGAAACATGGCAAAGGTAGCGTTGCCAATGATGTTACA
GATGAGATGGTCAGACTAAACTGGCTGACGGAATTTATGCCTCTTCCGACCATCAAGCATTTTATCCGTA
CTCCTGATGATGCATGGTTACTCACCACTGCGATCCCCGGAAAAACAGCATTCCAGGTATTAGAAGAATA
TCCTGATTCAGGTGAAAATATTGTTGATGCGCTGGCAGTGTTCCTGCGCCGGTTGCATTCGATTCCTGTT
TGTAATTGTCCTTTTAACAGCGATCGCGTATTTCGTCTCGCTCAGGCGCAATCACGAATGAATAACGGTT
TGGTTGATGCGAGTGATTTTGATGACGAGCGTAATGGCTGGCCTGTTGAACAAGTCTGGAAAGAAATGCA
TAAACTTTTGCCATTCTCACCGGATTCAGTCGTCACTCATGGTGATTTCTCACTTGATAACCTTATTTTT
GACGAGGGGAAATTAATAGGTTGTATTGATGTTGGACGAGTCGGAATCGCAGACCGATACCAGGATCTTG
CCATCCTATGGAACTGCCTCGGTGAGTTTTCTCCTTCATTACAGAAACGGCTTTTTCAAAAATATGGTAT
TGATAATCCTGATATGAATAAATTGCAGTTTCATTTGATGCTCGATGAGTTTTTCTAATCAGAATTGGTT
AATTGGTTGTAACACTGGCAGAGCATTACGCTGACTTGACGGGACGGCGCAAGCTCATGACCAAAATCCC
TTAACGTGAGTTACGCGTCGTTCCACTGAGCGTCAGACCCCGTAGAAAAGATCAAAGGATCTTCTTGAGA
TCCTTTTTTTCTGCGCGTAATCTGCTGCTTGCAAACAAAAAAACCACCGCTACCAGCGGTGGTTTGTTTG
CCGGATCAAGAGCTACCAACTCTTTTTCCGAAGGTAACTGGCTTCAGCAGAGCGCAGATACCAAATACTG
TTCTTCTAGTGTAGCCGTAGTTAGGCCACCACTTCAAGAACTCTGTAGCACCGCCTACATACCTCGCTCT
GCTAATCCTGTTACCAGTGGCTGCTGCCAGTGGCGATAAGTCGTGTCTTACCGGGTTGGACTCAAGACGA
TAGTTACCGGATAAGGCGCAGCGGTCGGGCTGAACGGGGGGTTCGTGCACACAGCCCAGCTTGGAGCGAA
CGACCTACACCGAACTGAGATACCTACAGCGTGAGCTATGAGAAAGCGCCACGCTTCCCGAAGGGAGAAA
GGCGGACAGGTATCCGGTAAGCGGCAGGGTCGGAACAGGAGAGCGCACGAGGGAGCTTCCAGGGGGAAAC
GCCTGGTATCTTTATAGTCCTGTCGGGTTTCGCCACCTCTGACTTGAGCGTCGATTTTTGTGATGCTCGT
CAGGGGGGCGGAGCCTATGGAAAAACGCCAGCAACGCGGCCTTTTTACGGTTCCTGGCCTTTTGCTGGCC
TTTTGCTCACATGTT
Features (pLannotate 1.2.2; 9 found; start..end, strand, type, name):
    121..213     +  CDS            lacI (fragment): lac repressor; lacI; The lac repressor binds to the lac operator to inhibit transcription in E. coli. This inhibition can be relieved by adding lactose or isopropyl-β-D-thiogalactopyranoside (IPTG).
    268..295     -  terminator     rrnB T2 terminator: transcription terminator T2 from the E. coli rrnB gene
    427..470     +  terminator     rrnB T1 terminator: Escherichia coli rrnB; transcription terminator T1 from the E. coli rrnB gene
    517..553     -  CDS            lacZα (fragment): LacZα fragment of β-galactosidase; lacZ fragment
    569..668     +  protein_bind   attL1: mutant version of attL; recombination site for the Gateway® LR reaction LR Clonase™
    730..829     -  protein_bind   attL2: mutant version of attL; recombination site for the Gateway® LR reaction LR Clonase™
    847..865     -  promoter       T7 promoter: promoter for bacteriophage T7 RNA polymerase
    999..1808    +  CDS            KanR: aminoglycoside phosphotransferase; aph(3')-Ia; confers resistance to kanamycin in bacteria or G418 (Geneticin®) in eukaryotes
   1955..2543    +  rep_origin     ori: high-copy-number ColE1/pMB1/pBR322/pUC origin of replication
