>Addgene plasmid #109541 | pME-myristo | addgene full sequence | sequence record 223865 | Addgene NGS Result
CAAATAATGATTTTATTTTGACTGATAGTGACCTGTTCGTTGCAACAAATTGATGAGCAATGCTTTTTTA
TAATGCCAACTTTGTACAAAAAAGCAGGCTGCCGCCACCATGGGCCTGACCATCAGCAGCCTGTTCGGCG
GAAGCGGTGGCAGCGGAGGGTACCCAGCTTTCTTGTACAAAGTTGGCATTATAAGAAAGCATTGCTTATC
AATTTGTTGCAACGAACAGGTCACTATCAGTCAAAATAAAATCATTATTTGCCATCCAGCTGATATCCCC
TATAGTGAGTCGTATTACATGGTCATAGCTGTTTCCTGGCAGCTCTGGCCCGTGTCTCAAAATCTCTGAT
GTTACATTGCACAAGATAAAAATATATCATCATGAACAATAAAACTGTCTGCTTACATAAACAGTAATAC
AAGGGGTGTTATGAGCCATATTCAACGGGAAACGTCGAGGCCGCGATTAAATTCCAACATGGATGCTGAT
TTATATGGGTATAAATGGGCTCGCGATAATGTCGGGCAATCAGGTGCGACAATCTATCGCTTGTATGGGA
AGCCCGATGCGCCAGAGTTGTTTCTGAAACATGGCAAAGGTAGCGTTGCCAATGATGTTACAGATGAGAT
GGTCAGACTAAACTGGCTGACGGAATTTATGCCTCTTCCGACCATCAAGCATTTTATCCGTACTCCTGAT
GATGCATGGTTACTCACCACTGCGATCCCCGGAAAAACAGCATTCCAGGTATTAGAAGAATATCCTGATT
CAGGTGAAAATATTGTTGATGCGCTGGCAGTGTTCCTGCGCCGGTTGCATTCGATTCCTGTTTGTAATTG
TCCTTTTAACAGCGATCGCGTATTTCGTCTCGCTCAGGCGCAATCACGAATGAATAACGGTTTGGTTGAT
GCGAGTGATTTTGATGACGAGCGTAATGGCTGGCCTGTTGAACAAGTCTGGAAAGAAATGCATAAACTTT
TGCCATTCTCACCGGATTCAGTCGTCACTCATGGTGATTTCTCACTTGATAACCTTATTTTTGACGAGGG
GAAATTAATAGGTTGTATTGATGTTGGACGAGTCGGAATCGCAGACCGATACCAGGATCTTGCCATCCTA
TGGAACTGCCTCGGTGAGTTTTCTCCTTCATTACAGAAACGGCTTTTTCAAAAATATGGTATTGATAATC
CTGATATGAATAAATTGCAGTTTCATTTGATGCTCGATGAGTTTTTCTAATCAGAATTGGTTAATTGGTT
GTAACACTGGCAGAGCATTACGCTGACTTGACGGGACGGCGCAAGCTCATGACCAAAATCCCTTAACGTG
AGTTACGCGTCGTTCCACTGAGCGTCAGACCCCGTAGAAAAGATCAAAGGATCTTCTTGAGATCCTTTTT
TTCTGCGCGTAATCTGCTGCTTGCAAACAAAAAAACCACCGCTACCAGCGGTGGTTTGTTTGCCGGATCA
AGAGCTACCAACTCTTTTTCCGAAGGTAACTGGCTTCAGCAGAGCGCAGATACCAAATACTGTTCTTCTA
GTGTAGCCGTAGTTAGGCCACCACTTCAAGAACTCTGTAGCACCGCCTACATACCTCGCTCTGCTAATCC
TGTTACCAGTGGCTGCTGCCAGTGGCGATAAGTCGTGTCTTACCGGGTTGGACTCAAGACGATAGTTACC
GGATAAGGCGCAGCGGTCGGGCTGAACGGGGGGTTCGTGCACACAGCCCAGCTTGGAGCGAACGACCTAC
ACCGAACTGAGATACCTACAGCGTGAGCTATGAGAAAGCGCCACGCTTCCCGAAGGGAGAAAGGCGGACA
GGTATCCGGTAAGCGGCAGGGTCGGAACAGGAGAGCGCACGAGGGAGCTTCCAGGGGGAAACGCCTGGTA
TCTTTATAGTCCTGTCGGGTTTCGCCACCTCTGACTTGAGCGTCGATTTTTGTGATGCTCGTCAGGGGGG
CGGAGCCTATGGAAAAACGCCAGCAACGCGGCCTTTTTACGGTTCCTGGCCTTTTGCTGGCCTTTTGCTC
ACATGTTCTTTCCTGCGTTATCCCCTGATTCTGTGGATAACCGTATTACCGCCTTTGAGTGAGCTGATAC
CGCTCGCCGCAGCCGAACGACCGAGCGCAGCGAGTCAGTGAGCGAGGAAGCGGAAGAGCGCCCAATACGC
AAACCGCCTCTCCCCGCGCGTTGGCCGATTCATTAATGCAGCTGGCACGACAGGTTTCCCGACTGGAAAG
CGGGCAGTGAGCGCAACGCAATTAATACGCGTACCGCTAGCCAGGAAGAGTTTGTAGAAACGCAAAAAGG
CCATCCGTCAGGATGGCCTTCTGCTTAGTTTGATGCCTGGCAGTTTATGGCGGGCGTCCTGCCCGCCACC
CTCCGGGCCGTTGCTTCACAACGTTCAAATCCGCTCCCGGCGGATTTGTCCTACTCAGGAGAGCGTTCAC
CGACAAACAACAGATAAAACGAAAGGCCCAGTCTTCCGACTGAGCCTTTCGTTTTATTTGATGCCTGGCA
GTTCCCTACTCTCGCGTTAACGCTAGCATGGATGTTTTCCCAGTCACGACGTTGTAAAACGACGGCCAGT
CTTAAGCTCGGGCCC
Features (pLannotate 1.2.2; 9 found; start..end, strand, type, name):
      1..100     +  protein_bind   attL1: mutant version of attL; recombination site for the Gateway® LR reaction LR Clonase™
    162..261     -  protein_bind   attL2: mutant version of attL; recombination site for the Gateway® LR reaction LR Clonase™
    279..297     -  promoter       T7 promoter: promoter for bacteriophage T7 RNA polymerase
    431..1240    +  CDS            KanR: aminoglycoside phosphotransferase; aph(3')-Ia; confers resistance to kanamycin in bacteria or G418 (Geneticin®) in eukaryotes
   1387..1975    +  rep_origin     ori: high-copy-number ColE1/pMB1/pBR322/pUC origin of replication
   2158..2250    +  CDS            lacI (fragment): lac repressor; lacI; The lac repressor binds to the lac operator to inhibit transcription in E. coli. This inhibition can be relieved by adding lactose or isopropyl-β-D-thiogalactopyranoside (IPTG).
   2305..2332    -  terminator     rrnB T2 terminator: transcription terminator T2 from the E. coli rrnB gene
   2464..2507    +  terminator     rrnB T1 terminator: Escherichia coli rrnB; transcription terminator T1 from the E. coli rrnB gene
   2554..2590    -  CDS            lacZα (fragment): LacZα fragment of β-galactosidase; lacZ fragment
