[The description below was written by a language model from this plasmid's Addgene catalogue record and pLannotate feature annotations shown in this document.]
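Description:
pME-myristo is a small (about 2.6 kb) Gateway middle-entry clone built on the pDONR 221 backbone and catalogued among zebrafish plasmids. It is maintained in E. coli through a high-copy ColE1/pUC-type origin and selected with kanamycin via the aph(3')-Ia resistance gene. Two full-length sequence records, one from the depositor and one from repository sequencing, have the same length and show the same nine features in the same order, differing only in where the circular sequence is numbered from.

The payload is a short synthetic sequence encoding the N-terminal myristoylation signal of ARF5. It is not annotated as a feature in its own right, but it evidently lies in the roughly 60-nucleotide gap between the attL1 and attL2 recombination sites, the only space available for an insert. Myristoylation signals direct co-translational attachment of a lipid group to the start of a protein, promoting membrane association. The plasmid has no eukaryotic promoter or polyadenylation signal. Instead, LR Clonase recombination in a multisite Gateway reaction joins the attL-flanked cassette with a promoter-bearing 5' entry clone, a 3' entry clone carrying the coding sequence to be tagged, and a destination vector, so that the myristoylation sequence ends up at the 5' end of the fusion.

The remaining features are backbone remnants typical of pDONR vectors: rrnB T1 and T2 terminators upstream of attL1 that insulate the cassette from read-through transcription, a T7 promoter beside attL2, and short lacI and lacZα fragments with no functional role. The associated work concerns in vivo cell biological screening of T-tubule formation.
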