Addgene plasmid #109541: pME-myristo
Purpose: Multisite gateway vector for 5' tagging with the 5' myristoylation sequence from ARF5
Depositing lab: Rob Parton. Depositing organization: University of Queensland, Institute for Molecular Bioscience. Publication: In vivo cell biological screening identifies an endocytic capture mechanism for T-tubule formation. Hall TE, Martel N, Ariotti N, Xiong Z, Lo HP, Ferguson C, Rae J, Lim YW, Parton RG. Nat Commun. 2020 Jul 24;11(1):3711. doi: 10.1038/s41467-020-17486-w. PubMed 32709891.
Backbone
  Vector backbone: pDONR 221
  Vector type: Zebrafish plasmids
Growth in bacteria
  Bacterial resistance: Kanamycin, 50 μg/mL
  Growth temperature: 37°C
  Growth strain: DH5alpha
  Copy number: High Copy
Gene/Insert
  Gene/Insert name: 5' myristoylation sequence from ARF5
  Species: Synthetic
  Cloning method: Gateway Cloning
Terms and licenses: Academic/Nonprofit Terms; Industry Terms: Not Available to Industry
How to cite: pME-myristo was a gift from Rob Parton (Addgene plasmid # 109541 ; http://n2t.net/addgene:109541 ; RRID:Addgene_109541)
